Addgene plasmid #25439: pMA2867
Depositing lab: Mikhail Alexeyev. Depositing organization: University of South Alabama. Publication: A retro-lentiviral system for doxycycline-inducible gene expression and gene knockdown in cells with limited proliferative capacity. Alexeyev MF, Fayzulin R, Shokolenko IN, Pastukh V. Mol Biol Rep. 2010 Apr . 37(4):1987-91. 10.1007/s11033-009-9647-7 PubMed 19655272.
Backbone
  Vector backbone: pMA2767
  Backbone manufacturer: unpublished
  Backbone size w/o insert (bp): 6700
  Vector type: Mammalian Expression, Lentiviral, RNAi
  Selectable markers: Puromycin
Growth in bacteria
  Bacterial resistance: Ampicillin, 100 μg/mL
  Growth temperature: 37°C
  Growth strain: Stbl3
  Copy number: Unknown
Gene/Insert
  Gene/Insert name: mCherry-miR155-lacZalpha
  Species: M. musculus (mouse); Discosoma-mouse-E. coli
  Insert size (bp): 1300
  GenBank ID: AY096003
  Entrez Gene: Mir155hg (a.k.a. Bic, Gm26667)
  Cloning method: Restriction Enzyme; 5′ cloning site EcoRI (not destroyed); 3′ cloning site BamHI (destroyed during cloning)
  Sequencing primers: 5′ n/a; 3′ n/a
Resource information
  A portion of this plasmid was derived from a plasmid made by: Clontech, Invitrogen
Terms and licenses: Academic/Nonprofit Terms; Industry Terms: Not Available to Industry
How to cite: pMA2867 was a gift from Mikhail Alexeyev (Addgene plasmid # 25439 ; http://n2t.net/addgene:25439 ; RRID:Addgene_25439)
