[The description below was written by a language model from this plasmid's Addgene catalogue record and pLannotate feature annotations shown in this document.]
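Description:
pMA2867 is an HIV-1-based lentiviral transfer vector for doxycycline-inducible, miRNA-based gene knockdown in mammalian cells, built on the unpublished pMA2767 backbone. In bacteria it replicates from a high-copy ColE1/pUC-type origin and is selected with ampicillin through the bla gene. The viral genome is expressed from a chimeric CMV enhancer/promoter fused to a truncated 5' LTR. This is followed by the Ψ packaging signal with a partial gag sequence, the Rev response element for Rev-dependent nuclear export, and the cPPT/CTS element. A second LTR segment closes the provirus at the 3' end. The automated annotation also calls a nef reading frame just upstream of it, which probably reflects nef sequence overlapping the 3' LTR region rather than an intended payload.

The roughly 1.3 kb insert, mCherry-miR155-lacZalpha, sits downstream of the tight TRE promoter (seven tet operators plus a minimal CMV promoter), so transcription requires a tetracycline-controlled transactivator. None is annotated on this plasmid, so it would presumably have to be supplied separately. The transcript encodes the red fluorescent reporter mCherry, followed by flanking sequences from mouse miR-155. Between the 5' and 3' miR-155 arms lies a bacterial lacZα cassette with its own lac promoter, operator and CAP site. This arrangement suggests a stuffer that is replaced by a designed hairpin, which would allow blue/white screening of recombinants, although the record does not say so explicitly. Once a hairpin is in place, mCherry fluorescence should report induction of the same transcript that yields the artificial miRNA. A separate SV40 promoter drives puromycin N-acetyltransferase for selecting transduced cells. The associated publication describes a retro-lentiviral system for inducible expression and knockdown in cells with limited proliferative capacity.
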