Features (pLannotate 1.2.2; 28 found; start..end, strand, type, name):
     35..87      -  misc_feature   bom (fragment): basis of mobility region from pBR322
    326..629     +  enhancer       CMV enhancer: human cytomegalovirus immediate early enhancer
    630..822     +  promoter       CMV promoter (fragment): human cytomegalovirus (CMV) immediate early promoter
    821..988     +  LTR            5' LTR (truncated) (fragment): truncated 5' long terminal repeat (LTR) from HIV-1
   1035..1160    +  misc_feature   HIV-1 Ψ: packaging signal of human immunodeficiency virus type 1
   1144..1480    +  CDS            HIV-1 gag (fragment): gag protein from human immunodeficiency virus 1; gag
   1657..1890    +  misc_feature   RRE: The Rev response element (RRE) of HIV-1 allows for Rev-dependent mRNA export from the nucleus to the cytoplasm.
   2267..2367    +  CDS            Rev (fragment): human immunodeficiency virus 1 (HIV-1) Rev protein; rev; enhances nuclear export of unspliced and incompletely spliced viral mRNAs
   2413..2530    +  misc_feature   cPPT/CTS: central polypurine tract and central termination sequence of HIV-1
   2618..2647    +  misc_feature   MCS (fragment): pBluescript multiple cloning site
   2645..2959    +  promoter       tight TRE promoter: Tet-responsive promoter PTight, consisting of seven tet operator sequences followed by the minimal CMV promoter
   2976..3683    +  CDS            mCherry: mCherry is a basic (constitutively fluorescent) red fluorescent protein published in 2004, derived from Discosoma sp.. It is reported to be a very rapidly-maturing monomer with low acid sensitivity.
   3746..3772    +  ncRNA          5' miR-155: sequence upstream of the precursor of mouse miR-155 microRNA (Uva et al., 2013) miRNA
   3794..3886    +  CDS            lacI (fragment): lac repressor; lacI; The lac repressor binds to the lac operator to inhibit transcription in E. coli. This inhibition can be relieved by adding lactose or isopropyl-β-D-thiogalactopyranoside (IPTG).
   3899..3920    +  protein_bind   CAP binding site: CAP binding activates transcription in the presence of cAMP. E. coli catabolite activator protein
   3935..3965    +  promoter       lac promoter: promoter for the E. coli lac operon
   3973..3989    +  protein_bind   lac operator: The lac repressor binds to the lac operator to inhibit transcription in E. coli. This inhibition can be relieved by adding lactose or isopropyl-β-D-thiogalactopyranoside (IPTG). lac repressor encoded by lacI
   4009..4182    +  CDS            lacZα: LacZα fragment of β-galactosidase; lacZ fragment
   4202..4243    +  ncRNA          3' miR-155: sequence downstream of the precursor of mouse miR-155 microRNA (Uva et al., 2013) miRNA
   4246..4267    +  misc_feature   MCS (fragment): pBluescript multiple cloning site
   4271..4289    -  misc_feature   MCS (fragment): pBluescript multiple cloning site
   4303..4632    +  promoter       SV40 promoter: SV40 enhancer and early promoter
   4646..5245    +  CDS            PuroR: puromycin N-acetyltransferase; pac from Streptomyces alboniger; confers resistance to puromycin
   5260..5856    +  CDS            nef: NEF_HV1LA - Experimental evidence at protein level: Swiss-Prot protein existence level 1. Extracellular Nef protein targets CD4(+) T-lymphocytes for apoptosis by interacting with CXCR4 surface receptors. From Human immunodeficiency virus type 1 group M subtype B (isolate Lai) (HIV-1).
   5863..6043    +  LTR            5' LTR (truncated): truncated 5' long terminal repeat (LTR) from HIV-1
   6105..6693    -  rep_origin     ori: high-copy-number ColE1/pMB1/pBR322/pUC origin of replication
   6864..7724    -  CDS            AmpR: β-lactamase; bla; confers resistance to ampicillin, carbenicillin, and related antibiotics
   7725..7829    -  promoter       AmpR promoter: bla
>Addgene plasmid #25439 | pMA2867 | depositor full sequence | sequence record 39436 | pMA2867 sequence 7857 bps
GTCGATCGACGGATCGGGAGATCTCCCGATCCCCTATGGTGCACTCTCAGTACAATCTGCTCTGATGCCG
CATAGTTAAGCCAGTATCTGCTCCCTGCTTGTGTGTTGGAGGTCGCTGAGTAGTGCGCGAGCAAAATTTA
AGCTACAACAAGGCAAGGCTTGACCGACAATTGCATGAAGAATCTGCTTAGGGTTAGGCGTTTTGCGCTG
CTTCGCGATGTACGGGCCAGATATACGCGCGCGTTGACATTGATTATTGACTAGCTAGTTATTAATAGTA
ATCAATTACGGGGTCATTAGTTCATAGCCCATATATGGAGTTCCGCGTTACATAACTTACGGTAAATGGC
CCGCCTGGCTGACCGCCCAACGACCCCCGCCCATTGACGTCAATAATGACGTATGTTCCCATAGTAACGC
CAATAGGGACTTTCCATTGACGTCAATGGGTGGAGTATTTACGGTAAACTGCCCACTTGGCAGTACATCA
AGTGTATCATATGCCAAGTACGCCCCCTATTGACGTCAATGACGGTAAATGGCCCGCCTGGCATTATGCC
CAGTACATGACCTTATGGGACTTTCCTACTTGGCAGTACATCTACGTATTAGTCATCGCTATTACCATGG
TGATGCGGTTTTGGCAGTACATCAATGGGCGTGGATAGCGGTTTGACTCACGGGGATTTCCAAGTCTCCA
CCCCATTGACGTCAATGGGAGTTTGTTTTGGCACCAAAATCAACGGGACTTTCCAAAATGTCGTAACAAC
TCCGCCCCATTGACGCAAATGGGCGGTAGGCGTGTACGGTGGGAGGTCTATAGACCAGATCTGAGCCTGG
GAGCTCTCTGGCTAACTAGGGAACCCACTGCTTAAGCCTCAATAAAGCTTGCCTTGAGTGCTTCAAGTAG
TGTGTGCCCGTCTGTTGTGTGACTCTGGTAACTAGAGATCCCTCAGACCCTTTTAGTCAGTGTGGAAAAT
CTCTAGCAGTGGCGCCCGAACAGGGACTTGAAAGCGAAAGGGAAACCAGAGGAGCTCTCTCGACGCAGGA
CTCGGCTTGCTGAAGCGCGCACGGCAAGAGGCGAGGGGCGGCGACTGGTGAGTACGCCAAAAATTTTGAC
TAGCGGAGGCTAGAAGGAGAGAGATGGGTGCGAGAGCGTCAGTATTAAGCGGGGGAGAATTAGATCGCGA
TGGGAAAAAATTCGGTTAAGGCCAGGGGGAAAGAAAAAATATAAATAAACATATAGTATGGGCAAGCAGG
GAGCTAGAACGATTCGCAGTTAATCCTGGCCTGTTAGAAACATCAGAAGGCTGTAGACAAATACTGGGAC
AGCTACAACCATCCCTTCAGACAGGATCAGAAGAACTTAGATCATTATATAATACAGTAGCAACCCTCTA
TTGTGTGCATCAAAGGATAGAGATAAAAGACACCAAGGAAGCTTTAGACAAGATAGAGGAAGAGCAAAAC
AAAAGTAAGACCACCGCACAGCAAGCGGCCGGCCGCGCTGATCTTCAGACCTGGAGGAGGAGATATGAGG
GACAATTGGAGAAGTGAATTATATAAATATAAAGTAGTAAAAATTGAACCATTAGGAGTAGCACCCACCA
AGGCAAAGAGAAGAGTGGTGCAGAGAGAAAAAAGAGCAGTGGGAATAGGAGCTTTGTTCCTTGGGTTCTT
GGGAGCAGCAGGAAGCACTATGGGCGCAGCGTCAATGACGCTGACGGTACAGGCCAGACAATTATTGTCT
GGTATAGTGCAGCAGCAGAACAATTTGCTGAGGGCTATTGAGGCGCAACAGCATCTGTTGCAACTCACAG
TCTGGGGCATCAAGCAGCTCCAGGCAAGAATCCTGGCTGTGGAAAGATACCTAAAGGATCAACAGCTCCT
GGGGATTTGGGGTTGCTCTGGAAAACTCATTTGCACCACTGCTGTGCCTTGGAATGCTAGTTGGAGTAAT
AAATCTCTGGAACAGATTTGGAATCACACGACCTGGATGGAGTGGGACAGAGAAATTAACAATTACACAA
GCTTAATACACTCCTTAATTGAAGAATCGCAAAACCAGCAAGAAAAGAATGAACAAGAATTATTGGAATT
AGATAAATGGGCAAGTTTGTGGAATTGGTTTAACATAACAAATTGGCTGTGGTATATAAAATTATTCATA
ATGATAGTAGGAGGCTTGGTAGGTTTAAGAATAGTTTTTGCTGTACTTTCTATAGTGAATAGAGTTAGGC
AGGGATATTCACCATTATCGTTTCAGACCCACCTCCCAACCCCGAGGGGACCCGACAGGCCCGAAGGAAT
AGAAGAAGAAGGTGGAGAGAGAGACAGAGACAGATCCATTCGATTAGTGAACGGATCGGCACTGCGTGCG
CCAATTCGACAAATGGCAGTATTCATCCACAATTTTAAAAGAAAAGGGGGGATTGGGGGGTACAGTGCAG
GGGAAAGAATAGTAGACATAATAGCAACAGACATACAAACTAAAGAATTACAAAAACAAATTACAAAAAT
TCAAAATTTTCGGGTTTATTACAGGGACAGCAGAGATCCAGTTTGGTTAGTACCGGGCCGGCCCGCTCTA
GCTAGACGTATTACCGCCAGATCCCCCATCAAGCTTATCGATACCGTCGACCTCGAGTTTACTCCCTATC
AGTGATAGAGAACGTATGTCGAGTTTACTCCCTATCAGTGATAGAGAACGATGTCGAGTTTACTCCCTAT
CAGTGATAGAGAACGTATGTCGAGTTTACTCCCTATCAGTGATAGAGAACGTATGTCGAGTTTACTCCCT
ATCAGTGATAGAGAACGTATGTCGAGTTTATCCCTATCAGTGATAGAGAACGTATGTCGAGTTTACTCCC
TATCAGTGATAGAGAACGTATGTCGAGGTAGGCGTGTACGGTGGGAGGCCTATATAAGCAGAGCTCGTTT
AGTGAACCGTCAGATCGCCTGGAGAATTCGCCACCATGGTGAGCAAGGGCGAGGAGGACAACATGGCCAT
CATCAAGGAGTTCATGCGGTTCAAGGTGCACATGGAGGGCAGCGTGAACGGCCACGAGTTCGAGATCGAG
GGCGAGGGCGAGGGCCGGCCCTACGAGGGCACCCAGACCGCCAAGCTGAAGGTGACCAAGGGCGGCCCCC
TGCCCTTCGCCTGGGACATCCTGAGCCCCCAGTTCATGTACGGCAGCAAGGCCTACGTGAAGCACCCCGC
CGACATCCCCGACTACCTGAAGCTGAGCTTCCCCGAGGGCTTCAAGTGGGAGCGGGTGATGAACTTCGAG
GACGGCGGCGTGGTGACCGTGACCCAGGACAGCAGCCTCCAGGACGGCGAGTTCATCTACAAGGTGAAGC
TGCGGGGCACCAACTTCCCCAGCGACGGCCCCGTGATGCAGAAGAAGACAATGGGCTGGGAGGCCAGCAG
CGAGCGGATGTACCCCGAGGACGGCGCCCTGAAGGGCGAGATCAAGCAGCGGCTGAAGCTGAAGGACGGC
GGCCACTACGACGCCGAGGTGAAGACCACCTACAAGGCCAAGAAGCCCGTGCAGCTCCCCGGCGCCTACA
ACGTGAACATCAAGCTGGACATCACCAGCCACAACGAGGACTACACCATCGTGGAGCAGTACGAGCGGGC
CGAGGGCCGGCACAGCACCGGCGGCATGGACGAGCTGTACAAGTAAGCTAAGCACTTCGTGGCCGTCGAT
CGTTTAAAGGGAGGTAGTGAGTCGACCAGTGGATCCTGGAGGCTTGCTGAAGGCTGTATGCTGATCGCAG
GTCGCGGGACGTCGCGCCCAATACGCAAACCGCCTCTCCCCGCGCGTTGGCCGATTCATTAATGCAGCTG
GCACGACAGGTTTCCCGACTGGAAAGCGGGCAGTGAGCGCAACGCAATTAATGTGAGTTAGCTCACTCAT
TAGGCACCCCAGGCTTTACACTTTATGCTTCCGGCTCGTATGTTGTGTGGAATTGTGAGCGGATAACAAT
TTCACACAGGAAACAGCTATGACCATGATTACGGATTCACTGGCCGTCGTTTTACAACGTCGTGACTGGG
AAAACCCTGGCGTTACCCAACTTAATCGCCTTGCAGCACATCCCCCTTTCGCCAGCTGGCGTAATAGCGA
AGAGGCCCGCACCGATCGCCCTTCCCAACAGTTGCGCAGCCTGAATGGCGAATGGCGCACCTGCGATCCA
GGACACAAGGCCTGTTACTAGCACTCACATGGAACAAATGGCCCAGATCCCCCGGGCTGCAGGAATTGAT
GGCCGCCACCGCGGTGGAGGACCCTGTGGAATGTGTGTCAGTTAGGGTGTGGAAAGTCCCCAGGCTCCCC
AGCAGGCAGAAGTATGCAAAGCATGCATCTCAATTAGTCAGCAACCAGGTGTGGAAAGTCCCCAGGCTCC
CCAGCAGGCAGAAGTATGCAAAGCATGCATCTCAATTAGTCAGCAACCATAGTCCCGCCCCTAACTCCGC
CCATCCCGCCCCTAACTCCGCCCAGTTCCGCCCATTCTCCGCCCCATGGCTGACTAATTTTTTTTATTTA
TGCAGAGGCCGAGGCCGCCTCGGCCTCTGAGCTATTCCAGAAGTAGTGAGGAGGCTTTTTTGGAGGCCTA
GGCTTTTGCAAAAAGCTAGCTTACCATGACCGAGTACAAGCCCACGGTGCGCCTCGCCACCCGCGACGAC
GTCCCCAGGGCCGTACGCACCCTCGCCGCCGCGTTCGCCGACTACCCCGCCACGCGCCACACCGTCGATC
CGGACCGCCACATCGAGCGGGTCACCGAGCTGCAAGAACTCTTCCTCACGCGCGTCGGGCTCGACATCGG
CAAGGTGTGGGTCGCGGACGACGGCGCCGCGGTGGCGGTCTGGACCACGCCGGAGAGCGTCGAAGCGGGG
GCGGTGTTCGCCGAGATCGGCCCGCGCATGGCCGAGTTGAGCGGTTCCCGGCTGGCCGCGCAGCAACAGA
TGGAAGGCCTCCTGGCGCCGCACCGGCCCAAGGAGCCCGCGTGGTTCCTGGCCACCGTCGGCGTCTCGCC
CGACCACCAGGGCAAGGGTCTGGGCAGCGCCGTCGTGCTCCCCGGAGTGGAGGCGGCCGAGCGCGCCGGG
GTGCCCGCCTTCCTGGAGACCTCCGCGCCCCGCAACCTCCCCTTCTACGAGCGGCTCGGCTTCACCGTCA
CCGCCGACGTCGAGGTGCCCGAAGGACCGCGCACCTGGTGCATGACCCGCAAGCCCGGTGCCTGACGCCC
GCCCCACGACCCGCAGCGCCCGACCGAAAGGAGCGCACGACCCCATGCATCGATCAATTCGATGGGGGAT
CAATTCGATTAAGTCGAGGGTCGATCGACCTCGATCGAGACCTAGAAAAACATGGAGCAATCACAAGTAG
CAATACAGCAGCTACCAATGCTGATTGTGCCTGGCTAGAAGCACAAGAGGAGGAGGAGGTGGGTTTTCCA
GTCACACCTCAGGTACCTTTAAGACCAATGACTTACAAGGCAGCTGTAGATCTTAGCCACTTTTTAAAAG
AAAAGGGGGGACTGGAAGGGCTAATTCACTCCCAACGAAGACAAGATATCCTTGATCTGTGGATCTACCA
CACACAAGGCTACTTCCCTGATTGGCAGAACTACACACCAGGGCCAGGGATCAGATATCCACTGACCTTT
GGATGGTGCTACAAGCTAGTACCAGTTGAGCAAGAGAAGGTAGAAGAAGCCAATGAAGGAGAGAACACCC
GCTTGTTACACCCTGTGAGCCTGCATGGGATGGATGACCCGGAGAGAGAAGTATTAGAGTGGAGGTTTGA
CAGCCGCCTAGCATTTCATCACATGGCCCGAGAGCTGCATCCGGACTGTACTGGGTCTCTCTGGTTAGAC
CAGATCTGAGCCTGGGAGCTCTCTGGCTAACTAGGGAACCCACTGCTTAAGCCTCAATAAAGCTTGCCTT
GAGTGCTTCAAGTAGTGTGTGCCCGTCTGTTGTGTGACTCTGGTAACTAGAGATCCCTCAGACCCTTTTA
GTCAGTGTGGAAAATCTCTAGCAGCATGTGAGCAAAAGGCCAGCAAAAGGCCAGGAACCGTAAAAAGGCC
GCGTTGCTGGCGTTTTTCCATAGGCTCCGCCCCCCTGACGAGCATCACAAAAATCGACGCTCAAGTCAGA
GGTGGCGAAACCCGACAGGACTATAAAGATACCAGGCGTTTCCCCCTGGAAGCTCCCTCGTGCGCTCTCC
TGTTCCGACCCTGCCGCTTACCGGATACCTGTCCGCCTTTCTCCCTTCGGGAAGCGTGGCGCTTTCTCAT
AGCTCACGCTGTAGGTATCTCAGTTCGGTGTAGGTCGTTCGCTCCAAGCTGGGCTGTGTGCACGAACCCC
CCGTTCAGCCCGACCGCTGCGCCTTATCCGGTAACTATCGTCTTGAGTCCAACCCGGTAAGACACGACTT
ATCGCCACTGGCAGCAGCCACTGGTAACAGGATTAGCAGAGCGAGGTATGTAGGCGGTGCTACAGAGTTC
TTGAAGTGGTGGCCTAACTACGGCTACACTAGAAGAACAGTATTTGGTATCTGCGCTCTGCTGAAGCCAG
TTACCTTCGGAAAAAGAGTTGGTAGCTCTTGATCCGGCAAACAAACCACCGCTGGTAGCGGTGGTTTTTT
TGTTTGCAAGCAGCAGATTACGCGCAGAAAAAAAGGATCTCAAGAAGATCCTTTGATCTTTTCTACGGGG
TCTGACGCTCAGTGGAACGAAAACTCACGTTAAGGGATTTTGGTCATGAGATTATCAAAAAGGATCTTCA
CCTAGATCCTTTTAAATTAAAAATGAAGTTTTAAATCAATCTAAAGTATATATGAGTAAACTTGGTCTGA
CAGTTACCAATGCTTAATCAGTGAGGCACCTATCTCAGCGATCTGTCTATTTCGTTCATCCATAGTTGCC
TGACTCCCCGTCGTGTAGATAACTACGATACGGGAGGGCTTACCATCTGGCCCCAGTGCTGCAATGATAC
CGCGAGACCCACGCTCACCGGCTCCAGATTTATCAGCAATAAACCAGCCAGCCGGAAGGGCCGAGCGCAG
AAGTGGTCCTGCAACTTTATCCGCCTCCATCCAGTCTATTAATTGTTGCCGGGAAGCTAGAGTAAGTAGT
TCGCCAGTTAATAGTTTGCGCAACGTTGTTGCCATTGCTACAGGCATCGTGGTGTCACGCTCGTCGTTTG
GTATGGCTTCATTCAGCTCCGGTTCCCAACGATCAAGGCGAGTTACATGATCCCCCATGTTGTGCAAAAA
AGCGGTTAGCTCCTTCGGTCCTCCGATCGTTGTCAGAAGTAAGTTGGCCGCAGTGTTATCACTCATGGTT
ATGGCAGCACTGCATAATTCTCTTACTGTCATGCCATCCGTAAGATGCTTTTCTGTGACTGGTGAGTACT
CAACCAAGTCATTCTGAGAATAGTGTATGCGGCGACCGAGTTGCTCTTGCCCGGCGTCAATACGGGATAA
TACCGCGCCACATAGCAGAACTTTAAAAGTGCTCATCATTGGAAAACGTTCTTCGGGGCGAAAACTCTCA
AGGATCTTACCGCTGTTGAGATCCAGTTCGATGTAACCCACTCGTGCACCCAACTGATCTTCAGCATCTT
TTACTTTCACCAGCGTTTCTGGGTGAGCAAAAACAGGAAGGCAAAATGCCGCAAAAAAGGGAATAAGGGC
GACACGGAAATGTTGAATACTCATACTCTTCCTTTTTCAATATTATTGAAGCATTTATCAGGGTTATTGT
CTCATGAGCGGATACATATTTGAATGTATTTAGAAAAATAAACAAATAGGGGTTCCGCGCACATTTCCCC
GAAAAGTGCCACCTGAC
