>Addgene plasmid #25439 | pMA2867 | addgene partial sequence | sequence record 31145 | 25439 with mCherry-F
CAGCGAAGCGGATGTACCCCGAGGANGGCGCCCTGAAGGGCGAGATCAAGCAGCGGCTGAAGCTGAAGGA
CGGCGGCCACTACGACGCCGAGGTGAAGACCACCTACAAGGCCAAGAAGCCCGTGCAGCTCCCCGGCGCC
TACAACGTGAACATCAAGCTGGACATCACCAGCCACAACGAGGACTACACCATCGTGGAGCAGTACGAGC
GGGCCGAGGGCCGGCACAGCACCGGCGGCATGGACGAGCTGTACAAGTAAGCTAAGCACTTCGTGGCCGT
CGATCGTTTAAAGGGAGGTAGTGAGTCGACCAGTGGATCCTGGAGGCTTGCTGAAGGCTGTATGCTGATC
GCAGGTCGCGGGACGTCGCGCCCAATACGCAAACCGCCTCTCCCCGCGCGTTGGCCGATTCATTAATGCA
GCTGGCACGCCAGGTTTCCCGACTGGAAAGCGGGCAGTGAGCGCAACGCAATTAATGTGAGTTAGCTCAC
TCATTAGGCACCCCAGGCTTTACACCTTATGCTTCCGGCTCGTATGTTGTGTGGAATTGTGAGCGGATAA
CAATTTCACACAGGAAACGGCTATGACCATGATTACGGATTCACTGGCCGTCGTTTTACAACGTCGTGAC
TGGGAAAACCCTGGCGTTACCCAACTTAATCGCCTTGCAGCACATCCCCCTTTCGCCAGCTGGCGTAATA
GCGAAGAGGCCCGCACCGATCGCCCTTCCCAACAGTTGCGCAGCCTGAATGGCGAATGGCGCACCTGCGA
TCCAGGACACAAGGCCTGTTACTAGCACTCACATGGAACAAATGGCCCAGATCCCCCGGGCTGCAGGAAT
TGATGGCCGCCACCGCGGTGGAGGACCCTGTGGAATGTGTGTCAGTTAGGGTGTGGAAAGTCCCCAGGNT
CCCCAGCAGGCAGAAGTATGCAAAGCATGCATCTCAAT
